Addgene plasmid #188256: dCas9-NLS-gs10-cDHFR174
Purpose: Plasmid ensures constitutive expression of the C-terminal fragment of split DHFR (aa 1-173), fused to the catalytically inactive Cas9 (dCas9) protein, a flexible GS linker and the SV40 NLS signal at the N-terminus
Depositing lab: Roman Jerala. Depositing organization: National Institute of Chemistry. Publication: Chemically inducible split protein regulators for mammalian cells. Rihtar E, Lebar T, Lainscek D, Kores K, Lesnik S, Bren U, Jerala R. Nat Chem Biol. 2022 Sep 26. doi: 10.1038/s41589-022-01136-x. PubMed 36163385.
Backbone
  Vector backbone: pcDNA3
  Vector type: Mammalian Expression, CRISPR
Growth in bacteria
  Bacterial resistance: Ampicillin, 100 μg/mL
  Growth temperature: 37°C
  Growth strain: DH5alpha
  Copy number: High Copy
Gene/Insert
  Gene/Insert name: cDHFR174
  Species: H. sapiens (human)
  Entrez Gene: DHFR (a.k.a. DHFR1, DHFRP1, DYR)
  Cloning method: Gibson Cloning
Terms and licenses: Academic/Nonprofit Terms; Industry Terms: Not Available to Industry
How to cite: dCas9-NLS-gs10-cDHFR174 was a gift from Roman Jerala (Addgene plasmid # 188256 ; http://n2t.net/addgene:188256 ; RRID:Addgene_188256)
