[The description below was written by a language model from this plasmid's Addgene catalogue record and pLannotate feature annotations shown in this document.]
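Description:
dCas9-NLS-gs10-cDHFR174 is a 9.6 kb mammalian expression and CRISPR plasmid built on the pcDNA3 backbone. It is maintained in E. coli through a high-copy ColE1/pUC-type origin with ampicillin resistance (AmpR and its bla promoter). It also carries an f1 origin and an SV40 promoter-driven neomycin/kanamycin phosphotransferase cassette with an SV40 poly(A) signal, which could allow G418 selection in mammalian cells.

The payload is driven constitutively by the CMV immediate-early enhancer and promoter and terminated by the bGH poly(A) signal, with flanking T7 and SP6 promoter sites typical of pcDNA3. The annotated open reading frame begins with a short His-tag fragment, followed by Streptococcus pyogenes Cas9, which the catalogue entry says is the catalytically inactive dCas9 form, and then an SV40 nuclear localization signal. According to the name and purpose statement, a flexible GS linker and a C-terminal fragment of human dihydrofolate reductase (cDHFR174) follow. The feature table does not annotate the linker or the DHFR segment, and only a short unannotated stretch lies between the NLS and the SP6 site, consistent with a small fragment. The record is internally inconsistent here: the purpose text gives "aa 1-173" for this C-terminal fragment, whereas the name implies a split at residue 174, so the exact boundaries cannot be confirmed from the record.

The associated publication concerns chemically inducible split protein regulators for mammalian cells. This suggests the construct supplies the DNA-targeting half of a split-DHFR pair, with a partner construct presumably carrying the complementary fragment. The record names neither the partner nor the inducer.
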