Features (pLannotate 1.2.2; 23 found; start..end, strand, type, name):
     72..124     -  misc_feature   bom (fragment): basis of mobility region from pBR322
    279..658     +  enhancer       CMV enhancer: human cytomegalovirus immediate early enhancer
    659..862     +  promoter       CMV promoter: human cytomegalovirus (CMV) immediate early promoter
    858..891     +  LTR            5' LTR (truncated) (fragment): truncated 5' long terminal repeat (LTR) from HIV-1
    907..925     +  promoter       T7 promoter: promoter for bacteriophage T7 RNA polymerase
    997..1014    +  CDS            9xHis (fragment): 9xHis affinity tag
   1015..5112    +  CDS            Cas9: Cas9 (Csn1) endonuclease from the Streptococcus pyogenes Type II CRISPR/Cas system generates RNA-guided double strand breaks in DNA
   5119..5139    +  CDS            SV40 NLS: nuclear localization signal of SV40 (simian virus 40) large T antigen
   5227..5245    -  promoter       SP6 promoter: promoter for bacteriophage SP6 RNA polymerase
   5271..5495    +  polyA_signal   bGH poly(A) signal: bovine growth hormone polyadenylation signal
   5499..5520    +  promoter       SV40 promoter (fragment): SV40 enhancer and early promoter
   5541..5969    +  rep_origin     f1 ori (sequence partly withheld): f1 bacteriophage origin of replication; arrow indicates direction of (+) strand synthesis
   5983..6312    +  promoter       SV40 promoter: SV40 enhancer and early promoter
   6379..7170    +  CDS            neo: KKA2_KLEPN - Also known as kan, nptII. Experimental evidence at protein level: Swiss-Prot protein existence level 1. Resistance to kanamycin, neomycin, paromomycin, ribostamycin, butirosin and gentamicin B. From Klebsiella pneumoniae.
   7194..7352    +  CDS            ble (fragment): BLE_KLEPN - Experimental evidence at protein level: Swiss-Prot protein existence level 1. Binding protein with a strong affinity to the bleomycin family of antibiotics. Binds to CL990; an antimitotic-antibiotic compound. From Klebsiella pneumoniae.
   7347..7468    +  polyA_signal   SV40 poly(A) signal: SV40 polyadenylation signal
   7541..7557    -  protein_bind   lac operator: The lac repressor binds to the lac operator to inhibit transcription in E. coli. This inhibition can be relieved by adding lactose or isopropyl-β-D-thiogalactopyranoside (IPTG). lac repressor encoded by lacI
   7565..7595    -  promoter       lac promoter: promoter for the E. coli lac operon
   7610..7631    -  protein_bind   CAP binding site: CAP binding activates transcription in the presence of cAMP. E. coli catabolite activator protein
   7644..7736    -  CDS            lacI (fragment): lac repressor; lacI; The lac repressor binds to the lac operator to inhibit transcription in E. coli. This inhibition can be relieved by adding lactose or isopropyl-β-D-thiogalactopyranoside (IPTG).
   7919..8507    -  rep_origin     ori: high-copy-number ColE1/pMB1/pBR322/pUC origin of replication
   8678..9538    -  CDS            AmpR: β-lactamase; bla; confers resistance to ampicillin, carbenicillin, and related antibiotics
   9539..13      -  promoter       AmpR promoter (across the origin): bla
>Addgene plasmid #188256 | dCas9-NLS-gs10-cDHFR174 | addgene full sequence | sequence record 374594 | Addgene NGS Result
TAGGGGTTCCGCGCACATTTCCCCGAAAAGTGCCACCTGACGTCGACGGATCGGGAGATCTCCCGATCCC
CTATGGTGCACTCTCAGTACAATCTGCTCTGATGCCGCATAGTTAAGCCAGTATCTGCTCCCTGCTTGTG
TGTTGGAGGTCGCTGAGTAGTGCGCGAGCAAAATTTAAGCTACAACAAGGCAAGGCTTGACCGACAATTG
CATGAAGAATCTGCTTAGGGTTAGGCGTTTTGCGCTGCTTCGCGATGTACGGGCCAGATATACGCGTTGA
CATTGATTATTGACTAGTTATTAATAGTAATCAATTACGGGGTCATTAGTTCATAGCCCATATATGGAGT
TCCGCGTTACATAACTTACGGTAAATGGCCCGCCTGGCTGACCGCCCAACGACCCCCGCCCATTGACGTC
AATAATGACGTATGTTCCCATAGTAACGCCAATAGGGACTTTCCATTGACGTCAATGGGTGGAGTATTTA
CGGTAAACTGCCCACTTGGCAGTACATCAAGTGTATCATATGCCAAGTACGCCCCCTATTGACGTCAATG
ACGGTAAATGGCCCGCCTGGCATTATGCCCAGTACATGACCTTATGGGACTTTCCTACTTGGCAGTACAT
CTACGTATTAGTCATCGCTATTACCATGGTGATGCGGTTTTGGCAGTACATCAATGGGCGTGGATAGCGG
TTTGACTCACGGGGATTTCCAAGTCTCCACCCCATTGACGTCAATGGGAGTTTGTTTTGGCACCAAAATC
AACGGGACTTTCCAAAATGTCGTAACAACTCCGCCCCATTGACGCAAATGGGCGGTAGGCGTGTACGGTG
GGAGGTCTATATAAGCAGAGCTCTCTGGCTAACTAGAGAACCCACTGCTTACTGGCTTATCGAAATTAAT
ACGACTCACTATAGGGAGACCCAAGCTTGGTACCGAGCTCGGATCCACTAGTAACGGCCGCCAGTGTGCT
GGAATTCGCCACCATGCACCACCACCACCACCACGACAAGAAGTACAGCATCGGCCTGGCCATCGGCACC
AACTCTGTGGGCTGGGCCGTGATCACCGACGAGTACAAGGTGCCCAGCAAGAAATTCAAGGTGCTGGGCA
ACACCGACCGGCACAGCATCAAGAAGAACCTGATCGGCGCCCTGCTGTTCGACAGCGGAGAAACAGCCGA
GGCCACCCGGCTGAAGAGAACCGCCAGAAGAAGATACACCAGACGGAAGAACCGGATCTGCTATCTGCAA
GAGATCTTCAGCAACGAGATGGCCAAGGTGGACGACAGCTTCTTCCACAGACTGGAAGAGTCCTTCCTGG
TGGAAGAGGATAAGAAGCACGAGCGGCACCCCATCTTCGGCAACATCGTGGACGAGGTGGCCTACCACGA
GAAGTACCCCACCATCTACCACCTGAGAAAGAAACTGGTGGACAGCACCGACAAGGCCGACCTGCGGCTG
ATCTATCTGGCCCTGGCCCACATGATCAAGTTCCGGGGCCACTTCCTGATCGAGGGCGACCTGAACCCCG
ACAACAGCGACGTGGACAAGCTGTTCATCCAGCTGGTGCAGACCTACAACCAGCTGTTCGAGGAAAACCC
CATCAACGCCAGCGGCGTGGACGCCAAGGCCATCCTGTCTGCCAGACTGAGCAAGAGCAGACGGCTGGAA
AATCTGATCGCCCAGCTGCCCGGCGAGAAGAAGAATGGCCTGTTCGGCAACCTGATTGCCCTGAGCCTGG
GCCTGACCCCCAACTTCAAGAGCAACTTCGACCTGGCCGAGGATGCCAAACTGCAGCTGAGCAAGGACAC
CTACGACGACGACCTGGACAACCTGCTGGCCCAGATCGGCGACCAGTACGCCGACCTGTTTCTGGCCGCC
AAGAACCTGTCCGACGCCATCCTGCTGAGCGACATCCTGAGAGTGAACACCGAGATCACCAAGGCCCCCC
TGAGCGCCTCTATGATCAAGAGATACGACGAGCACCACCAGGACCTGACCCTGCTGAAAGCTCTCGTGCG
GCAGCAGCTGCCTGAGAAGTACAAAGAGATTTTCTTCGACCAGAGCAAGAACGGCTACGCCGGCTACATC
GATGGCGGAGCCAGCCAGGAAGAGTTCTACAAGTTCATCAAGCCCATCCTGGAAAAGATGGACGGCACCG
AGGAACTGCTCGTGAAGCTGAACAGAGAGGACCTGCTGCGGAAGCAGCGGACCTTCGACAACGGCAGCAT
CCCCCACCAGATCCACCTGGGAGAGCTGCACGCCATTCTGCGGCGGCAGGAAGATTTTTACCCATTCCTG
AAGGACAACCGGGAAAAGATCGAGAAGATCCTGACCTTCCGCATCCCCTACTACGTGGGCCCTCTGGCCA
GGGGAAACAGCAGATTCGCCTGGATGACCAGAAAGAGCGAGGAAACCATCACCCCCTGGAACTTCGAGGA
AGTGGTGGACAAGGGCGCCAGCGCCCAGAGCTTCATCGAGCGGATGACCAACTTCGATAAGAACCTGCCC
AACGAGAAGGTGCTGCCCAAGCACAGCCTGCTGTACGAGTACTTCACCGTGTACAACGAGCTGACCAAAG
TGAAATACGTGACCGAGGGAATGAGAAAGCCCGCCTTCCTGAGCGGCGAGCAGAAAAAAGCCATCGTGGA
CCTGCTGTTCAAGACCAACCGGAAAGTGACCGTGAAGCAGCTGAAAGAGGACTACTTCAAGAAAATCGAG
TGCTTCGACTCCGTGGAAATCTCCGGCGTGGAAGATCGGTTCAACGCCTCCCTGGGCACATACCACGATC
TGCTGAAAATTATCAAGGACAAGGACTTCCTGGACAATGAGGAAAACGAGGACATTCTGGAAGATATCGT
GCTGACCCTGACACTGTTTGAGGACAGAGAGATGATCGAGGAACGGCTGAAAACCTATGCCCACCTGTTC
GACGACAAAGTGATGAAGCAGCTGAAGCGGCGGAGATACACCGGCTGGGGCAGGCTGAGCCGGAAGCTGA
TCAACGGCATCCGGGACAAGCAGTCCGGCAAGACAATCCTGGATTTCCTGAAGTCCGACGGCTTCGCCAA
CAGAAACTTCATGCAGCTGATCCACGACGACAGCCTGACCTTTAAAGAGGACATCCAGAAAGCCCAGGTG
TCCGGCCAGGGCGATAGCCTGCACGAGCACATTGCCAATCTGGCCGGCAGCCCCGCCATTAAGAAGGGCA
TCCTGCAGACAGTGAAGGTGGTGGACGAGCTCGTGAAAGTGATGGGCCGGCACAAGCCCGAGAACATCGT
GATCGAAATGGCCAGAGAGAACCAGACCACCCAGAAGGGACAGAAGAACAGCCGCGAGAGAATGAAGCGG
ATCGAAGAGGGCATCAAAGAGCTGGGCAGCCAGATCCTGAAAGAACACCCCGTGGAAAACACCCAGCTGC
AGAACGAGAAGCTGTACCTGTACTACCTGCAGAATGGGCGGGATATGTACGTGGACCAGGAACTGGACAT
CAACCGGCTGTCCGACTACGATGTGGACGCTATCGTGCCTCAGAGCTTTCTGAAGGACGACTCCATCGAT
AACAAAGTGCTGACTCGGAGCGACAAGAACCGGGGCAAGAGCGACAACGTGCCCTCCGAAGAGGTCGTGA
AGAAGATGAAGAACTACTGGCGCCAGCTGCTGAATGCCAAGCTGATTACCCAGAGGAAGTTCGACAATCT
GACCAAGGCCGAGAGAGGCGGCCTGAGCGAACTGGATAAGGCCGGCTTCATCAAGAGACAGCTGGTGGAA
ACCCGGCAGATCACAAAGCACGTGGCACAGATCCTGGACTCCCGGATGAACACTAAGTACGACGAGAACG
ACAAACTGATCCGGGAAGTGAAAGTGATCACCCTGAAGTCCAAGCTGGTGTCCGATTTCCGGAAGGATTT
CCAGTTTTACAAAGTGCGCGAGATCAACAACTACCACCACGCCCACGACGCCTACCTGAACGCCGTCGTG
GGAACCGCCCTGATCAAAAAGTACCCTAAGCTGGAAAGCGAGTTCGTGTACGGCGACTACAAGGTGTACG
ACGTGCGGAAGATGATCGCCAAGAGCGAGCAGGAAATCGGCAAGGCTACCGCCAAGTACTTCTTCTACAG
CAACATCATGAACTTTTTCAAGACCGAGATTACCCTGGCCAACGGCGAGATCCGGAAGCGGCCTCTGATC
GAGACAAACGGCGAAACAGGCGAGATCGTGTGGGATAAGGGCCGGGACTTTGCCACCGTGCGGAAAGTGC
TGTCTATGCCCCAAGTGAATATCGTGAAAAAGACCGAGGTGCAGACAGGCGGCTTCAGCAAAGAGTCTAT
CCTGCCCAAGAGGAACAGCGACAAGCTGATCGCCAGAAAGAAGGACTGGGACCCTAAGAAGTACGGCGGC
TTCGACAGCCCCACCGTGGCCTATTCTGTGCTGGTGGTGGCCAAAGTGGAAAAGGGCAAGTCCAAGAAAC
TGAAGAGTGTGAAAGAGCTGCTGGGGATCACCATCATGGAAAGAAGCAGCTTCGAGAAGAATCCCATCGA
CTTTCTGGAAGCCAAGGGCTACAAAGAAGTGAAAAAGGACCTGATCATCAAGCTGCCTAAGTACTCCCTG
TTCGAGCTGGAAAACGGCCGGAAGAGAATGCTGGCCTCTGCCGGCGAACTGCAGAAGGGAAACGAACTGG
CCCTGCCCTCCAAATATGTGAACTTCCTGTACCTGGCCAGCCACTATGAGAAGCTGAAGGGCTCCCCCGA
GGATAATGAGCAGAAACAGCTGTTTGTGGAACAGCACAAACACTACCTGGACGAGATCATCGAGCAGATC
AGCGAGTTCTCCAAGAGAGTGATCCTGGCCGACGCTAATCTGGACAAGGTGCTGAGCGCCTACAACAAGC
ACAGAGACAAGCCTATCAGAGAGCAGGCCGAGAATATCATCCACCTGTTTACCCTGACCAATCTGGGAGC
CCCTGCCGCCTTCAAGTACTTTGACACCACCATCGACCGGAAGAGGTACACCAGCACCAAAGAGGTGCTG
GACGCCACCCTGATCCACCAGAGCATCACCGGCCTGTACGAGACACGGATCGACCTGTCTCAGCTGGGAG
GCTCTGATCCAAAAAAGAAGAGAAAGGTAGGCGGCTCTGGCGGCGGCTCCGGAGGCTCTGGTATTAAGTA
CAAGTTTGAGGTCTATGAAAAGAATGACTAATCTAGAGGGCCCTATTCTATAGTGTCACCTAAATGCTAG
AGCTCGCTGATCAGCCTCGACTGTGCCTTCTAGTTGCCAGCCATCTGTTGTTTGCCCCTCCCCCGTGCCT
TCCTTGACCCTGGAAGGTGCCACTCCCACTGTCCTTTCCTAATAAAATGAGGAAATTGCATCGCATTGTC
TGAGTAGGTGTCATTCTATTCTGGGGGGTGGGGTGGGGCAGGACAGCAAGGGGGAGGATTGGGAAGACAA
TAGCAGGCATGCTGGGGATGCGGTGGGCTCTATGGCTTCTGAGGCGGAAAGAACCAGCTGGGGCTCTAGG
GGGTATCCCC
[124 nt withheld, positions 5541-5664]
C
[91 nt withheld, positions 5666-5756]
A
[49 nt withheld, positions 5758-5806]
CTTTTGACGTTGGAGTCCACGTTCTTT
[37 nt withheld, positions 5834-5870]
ACCCTATCTCGGTCTATTCTTTTGATTTATAAGGGATTTTGCCGATTTCGGCCTATTGGTTAAAAAATGA
GCTGATTTAACAAAAATTTAACGCGAATTAATTCTGTGGAATGTGTGTCAGTTAGGGTGTGGAAAGTCCC
CAGGCTCCCCAGCAGGCAGAAGTATGCAAAGCATGCATCTCAATTAGTCAGCAACCAGGTGTGGAAAGTC
CCCAGGCTCCCCAGCAGGCAGAAGTATGCAAAGCATGCATCTCAATTAGTCAGCAACCATAGTCCCGCCC
CTAACTCCGCCCATCCCGCCCCTAACTCCGCCCAGTTCCGCCCATTCTCCGCCCCATGGCTGACTAATTT
TTTTTATTTATGCAGAGGCCGAGGCCGCCTCTGCCTCTGAGCTATTCCAGAAGTAGTGAGGAGGCTTTTT
TGGAGGCCTAGGCTTTTGCAAAAAGCTCCCGGGAGCTTGTATATCCATTTTCGGATCTGATCAAGAGACA
GGATGAGGATCGTTTCGCATGATTGAACAAGATGGATTGCACGCAGGTTCTCCGGCCGCTTGGGTGGAGA
GGCTATTCGGCTATGACTGGGCACAACAGACAATCGGCTGCTCTGATGCCGCCGTGTTCCGGCTGTCAGC
GCAGGGGCGCCCGGTTCTTTTTGTCAAGACCGACCTGTCCGGTGCCCTGAATGAACTGCAGGACGAGGCA
GCGCGGCTATCGTGGCTGGCCACGACGGGCGTTCCTTGCGCAGCTGTGCTCGACGTTGTCACTGAAGCGG
GAAGGGACTGGCTGCTATTGGGCGAAGTGCCGGGGCAGGATCTCCTGTCATCTCACCTTGCTCCTGCCGA
GAAAGTATCCATCATGGCTGATGCAATGCGGCGGCTGCATACGCTTGATCCGGCTACCTGCCCATTCGAC
CACCAAGCGAAACATCGCATCGAGCGAGCACGTACTCGGATGGAAGCCGGTCTTGTCGATCAGGATGATC
TGGACGAAGAGCATCAGGGGCTCGCGCCAGCCGAACTGTTCGCCAGGCTCAAGGCGCGCATGCCCGACGG
CGAGGATCTCGTCGTGACCCATGGCGATGCCTGCTTGCCGAATATCATGGTGGAAAATGGCCGCTTTTCT
GGATTCATCGACTGTGGCCGGCTGGGTGTGGCGGACCGCTATCAGGACATAGCGTTGGCTACCCGTGATA
TTGCTGAAGAGCTTGGCGGCGAATGGGCTGACCGCTTCCTCGTGCTTTACGGTATCGCCGCTCCCGATTC
GCAGCGCATCGCCTTCTATCGCCTTCTTGACGAGTTCTTCTGAGCGGGACTCTGGGGTTCGAAATGACCG
ACCAAGCGACGCCCAACCTGCCATCACGAGATTTCGATTCCACCGCCGCCTTCTATGAAAGGTTGGGCTT
CGGAATCGTTTTCCGGGACGCCGGCTGGATGATCCTCCAGCGCGGGGATCTCATGCTGGAGTTCTTCGCC
CACCCCAACTTGTTTATTGCAGCTTATAATGGTTACAAATAAAGCAATAGCATCACAAATTTCACAAATA
AAGCATTTTTTTCACTGCATTCTAGTTGTGGTTTGTCCAAACTCATCAATGTATCTTATCATGTCTGTAT
ACCGTCGACCTCTAGCTAGAGCTTGGCGTAATCATGGTCATAGCTGTTTCCTGTGTGAAATTGTTATCCG
CTCACAATTCCACACAACATACGAGCCGGAAGCATAAAGTGTAAAGCCTGGGGTGCCTAATGAGTGAGCT
AACTCACATTAATTGCGTTGCGCTCACTGCCCGCTTTCCAGTCGGGAAACCTGTCGTGCCAGCTGCATTA
ATGAATCGGCCAACGCGCGGGGAGAGGCGGTTTGCGTATTGGGCGCTCTTCCACTTCCTCGCTCACTGAC
TCGCTGCGCTCGGTCGTTCGGCTGCGGCGAGCGGTATCAGCTCACTCAAAGGCGGTAATACGGTTATCCA
CAGAATCAGGGGATAACGCAGGAAAGAACATGTGAGCAAAAGGCCAGCAAAAGGCCAGGAACCGTAAAAA
GGCCGCGTTGCTGGCGTTTTTCCATAGGCTCCGCCCCCCTGACGAGCATCACAAAAATCGACGCTCAAGT
CAGAGGTGGCGAAACCCGACAGGACTATAAAGATACCAGGCGTTTCCCCCTGGAAGCTCCCTCGTGCGCT
CTCCTGTTCCGACCCTGCCGCTTACCGGATACCTGTCCGCCTTTCTCCCTTCGGGAAGCGTGGCGCTTTC
TCATAGCTCACGCTGTAGGTATCTCAGTTCGGTGTAGGTCGTTCGCTCCAAGCTGGGCTGTGTGCACGAA
CCCCCCGTTCAGCCCGACCGCTGCGCCTTATCCGGTAACTATCGTCTTGAGTCCAACCCGGTAAGACACG
ACTTATCGCCACTGGCAGCAGCCACTGGTAACAGGATTAGCAGAGCGAGGTATGTAGGCGGTGCTACAGA
GTTCTTGAAGTGGTGGCCTAACTACGGCTACACTAGAAGAACAGTATTTGGTATCTGCGCTCTGCTGAAG
CCAGTTACCTTCGGAAAAAGAGTTGGTAGCTCTTGATCCGGCAAACAAACCACCGCTGGTAGCGGTGGTT
TTTTTGTTTGCAAGCAGCAGATTACGCGCAGAAAAAAAGGATCTCAAGAAGATCCTTTGATCTTTTCTAC
GGGGTCTGACGCTCAGTGGAACGAAAACTCACGTTAAGGGATTTTGGTCATGAGATTATCAAAAAGGATC
TTCACCTAGATCCTTTTAAATTAAAAATGAAGTTTTAAATCAATCTAAAGTATATATGAGTAAACTTGGT
CTGACAGTTACCAATGCTTAATCAGTGAGGCACCTATCTCAGCGATCTGTCTATTTCGTTCATCCATAGT
TGCCTGACTCCCCGTCGTGTAGATAACTACGATACGGGAGGGCTTACCATCTGGCCCCAGTGCTGCAATG
ATACCGCGAGACCCACGCTCACCGGCTCCAGATTTATCAGCAATAAACCAGCCAGCCGGAAGGGCCGAGC
GCAGAAGTGGTCCTGCAACTTTATCCGCCTCCATCCAGTCTATTAATTGTTGCCGGGAAGCTAGAGTAAG
TAGTTCGCCAGTTAATAGTTTGCGCAACGTTGTTGCCATTGCTACAGGCATCGTGGTGTCACGCTCGTCG
TTTGGTATGGCTTCATTCAGCTCCGGTTCCCAACGATCAAGGCGAGTTACATGATCCCCCATGTTGTGCA
AAAAAGCGGTTAGCTCCTTCGGTCCTCCGATCGTTGTCAGAAGTAAGTTGGCCGCAGTGTTATCACTCAT
GGTTATGGCAGCACTGCATAATTCTCTTACTGTCATGCCATCCGTAAGATGCTTTTCTGTGACTGGTGAG
TACTCAACCAAGTCATTCTGAGAATAGTGTATGCGGCGACCGAGTTGCTCTTGCCCGGCGTCAATACGGG
ATAATACCGCGCCACATAGCAGAACTTTAAAAGTGCTCATCATTGGAAAACGTTCTTCGGGGCGAAAACT
CTCAAGGATCTTACCGCTGTTGAGATCCAGTTCGATGTAACCCACTCGTGCACCCAACTGATCTTCAGCA
TCTTTTACTTTCACCAGCGTTTCTGGGTGAGCAAAAACAGGAAGGCAAAATGCCGCAAAAAAGGGAATAA
GGGCGACACGGAAATGTTGAATACTCATACTCTTCCTTTTTCAATATTATTGAAGCATTTATCAGGGTTA
TTGTCTCATGAGCGGATACATATTTGAATGTATTTAGAAAAATAAACAAA
